>Addgene plasmid #107055 | pX601 miniCMV-SaCas9-SpA-sgRNA scaffold | depositor full sequence | sequence record 201953 | Full Sequence
CCTGCAGGCAGCTGCGCGCTCGCTCGCTCACTGAGGCCGCCCGGGCGTCGGGCGACCTTTGGTCGCCCGG
CCTCAGTGAGCGAGCGAGCGCGCAGAGAGGGAGTGGCCAACTCCATCACTAGGGGTTCCTGCGGCCTCTA
GATAATACGACTCACTATAGGGGGATCCACGTATGTCGAGGTAGGCGTGTACGGTGGGAGGCCTATATAA
GCAGAGCTCGTTTAGTGAACCGTCAGATCGCCTGGAGGTACCGCCACCACCGGTGCCACCATGGCCCCAA
AGAAGAAGCGGAAGGTCGGTATCCACGGAGTCCCAGCAGCCAAGCGGAACTACATCCTGGGCCTGGACAT
CGGCATCACCAGCGTGGGCTACGGCATCATCGACTACGAGACACGGGACGTGATCGATGCCGGCGTGCGG
CTGTTCAAAGAGGCCAACGTGGAAAACAACGAGGGCAGGCGGAGCAAGAGAGGCGCCAGAAGGCTGAAGC
GGCGGAGGCGGCATAGAATCCAGAGAGTGAAGAAGCTGCTGTTCGACTACAACCTGCTGACCGACCACAG
CGAGCTGAGCGGCATCAACCCCTACGAGGCCAGAGTGAAGGGCCTGAGCCAGAAGCTGAGCGAGGAAGAG
TTCTCTGCCGCCCTGCTGCACCTGGCCAAGAGAAGAGGCGTGCACAACGTGAACGAGGTGGAAGAGGACA
CCGGCAACGAGCTGTCCACCAAAGAGCAGATCAGCCGGAACAGCAAGGCCCTGGAAGAGAAATACGTGGC
CGAACTGCAGCTGGAACGGCTGAAGAAAGACGGCGAAGTGCGGGGCAGCATCAACAGATTCAAGACCAGC
GACTACGTGAAAGAAGCCAAACAGCTGCTGAAGGTGCAGAAGGCCTACCACCAGCTGGACCAGAGCTTCA
TCGACACCTACATCGACCTGCTGGAAACCCGGCGGACCTACTATGAGGGACCTGGCGAGGGCAGCCCCTT
CGGCTGGAAGGACATCAAAGAATGGTACGAGATGCTGATGGGCCACTGCACCTACTTCCCCGAGGAACTG
CGGAGCGTGAAGTACGCCTACAACGCCGACCTGTACAACGCCCTGAACGACCTGAACAATCTCGTGATCA
CCAGGGACGAGAACGAGAAGCTGGAATATTACGAGAAGTTCCAGATCATCGAGAACGTGTTCAAGCAGAA
GAAGAAGCCCACCCTGAAGCAGATCGCCAAAGAAATCCTCGTGAACGAAGAGGATATTAAGGGCTACAGA
GTGACCAGCACCGGCAAGCCCGAGTTCACCAACCTGAAGGTGTACCACGACATCAAGGACATTACCGCCC
GGAAAGAGATTATTGAGAACGCCGAGCTGCTGGATCAGATTGCCAAGATCCTGACCATCTACCAGAGCAG
CGAGGACATCCAGGAAGAACTGACCAATCTGAACTCCGAGCTGACCCAGGAAGAGATCGAGCAGATCTCT
AATCTGAAGGGCTATACCGGCACCCACAACCTGAGCCTGAAGGCCATCAACCTGATCCTGGACGAGCTGT
GGCACACCAACGACAACCAGATCGCTATCTTCAACCGGCTGAAGCTGGTGCCCAAGAAGGTGGACCTGTC
CCAGCAGAAAGAGATCCCCACCACCCTGGTGGACGACTTCATCCTGAGCCCCGTCGTGAAGAGAAGCTTC
ATCCAGAGCATCAAAGTGATCAACGCCATCATCAAGAAGTACGGCCTGCCCAACGACATCATTATCGAGC
TGGCCCGCGAGAAGAACTCCAAGGACGCCCAGAAAATGATCAACGAGATGCAGAAGCGGAACCGGCAGAC
CAACGAGCGGATCGAGGAAATCATCCGGACCACCGGCAAAGAGAACGCCAAGTACCTGATCGAGAAGATC
AAGCTGCACGACATGCAGGAAGGCAAGTGCCTGTACAGCCTGGAAGCCATCCCTCTGGAAGATCTGCTGA
ACAACCCCTTCAACTATGAGGTGGACCACATCATCCCCAGAAGCGTGTCCTTCGACAACAGCTTCAACAA
CAAGGTGCTCGTGAAGCAGGAAGAAAACAGCAAGAAGGGCAACCGGACCCCATTCCAGTACCTGAGCAGC
AGCGACAGCAAGATCAGCTACGAAACCTTCAAGAAGCACATCCTGAATCTGGCCAAGGGCAAGGGCAGAA
TCAGCAAGACCAAGAAAGAGTATCTGCTGGAAGAACGGGACATCAACAGGTTCTCCGTGCAGAAAGACTT
CATCAACCGGAACCTGGTGGATACCAGATACGCCACCAGAGGCCTGATGAACCTGCTGCGGAGCTACTTC
AGAGTGAACAACCTGGACGTGAAAGTGAAGTCCATCAATGGCGGCTTCACCAGCTTTCTGCGGCGGAAGT
GGAAGTTTAAGAAAGAGCGGAACAAGGGGTACAAGCACCACGCCGAGGACGCCCTGATCATTGCCAACGC
CGATTTCATCTTCAAAGAGTGGAAGAAACTGGACAAGGCCAAAAAAGTGATGGAAAACCAGATGTTCGAG
GAAAAGCAGGCCGAGAGCATGCCCGAGATCGAAACCGAGCAGGAGTACAAAGAGATCTTCATCACCCCCC
ACCAGATCAAGCACATTAAGGACTTCAAGGACTACAAGTACAGCCACCGGGTGGACAAGAAGCCTAATAG
AGAGCTGATTAACGACACCCTGTACTCCACCCGGAAGGACGACAAGGGCAACACCCTGATCGTGAACAAT
CTGAACGGCCTGTACGACAAGGACAATGACAAGCTGAAAAAGCTGATCAACAAGAGCCCCGAAAAGCTGC
TGATGTACCACCACGACCCCCAGACCTACCAGAAACTGAAGCTGATTATGGAACAGTACGGCGACGAGAA
GAATCCCCTGTACAAGTACTACGAGGAAACCGGGAACTACCTGACCAAGTACTCCAAAAAGGACAACGGC
CCCGTGATCAAGAAGATTAAGTATTACGGCAACAAACTGAACGCCCATCTGGACATCACCGACGACTACC
CCAACAGCAGAAACAAGGTCGTGAAGCTGTCCCTGAAGCCCTACAGATTCGACGTGTACCTGGACAATGG
CGTGTACAAGTTCGTGACCGTGAAGAATCTGGATGTGATCAAAAAAGAAAACTACTACGAAGTGAATAGC
AAGTGCTATGAGGAAGCTAAGAAGCTGAAGAAGATCAGCAACCAGGCCGAGTTTATCGCCTCCTTCTACA
ACAACGATCTGATCAAGATCAACGGCGAGCTGTATAGAGTGATCGGCGTGAACAACGACCTGCTGAACCG
GATCGAAGTGAACATGATCGACATCACCTACCGCGAGTACCTGGAAAACATGAACGACAAGAGGCCCCCC
AGGATCATTAAGACAATCGCCTCCAAGACCCAGAGCATTAAGAAGTACAGCACAGACATTCTGGGCAACC
TGTATGAAGTGAAATCTAAGAAGCACCCTCAGATCATCAAAAAGGGCAAAAGGCCGGCGGCCACGAAAAA
GGCCGGCCAGGCAAAAAAGAAAAAGGGATCCTACCCATACGATGTTCCAGATTACGCTTACCCATACGAT
GTTCCAGATTACGCTTACCCATACGATGTTCCAGATTACGCTTAAGAATTCAATAAAAGATCTTTATTTT
CATTAGATCTGTGTGTTGGTTTTTTGTGTACGCGTGAGGGCCTATTTCCCATGATTCCTTCATATTTGCA
TATACGATACAAGGCTGTTAGAGAGATAATTGGAATTAATTTGACTGTAAACACAAAGATATTAGTACAA
AATACGTGACGTAGAAAGTAATAATTTCTTGGGTAGTTTGCAGTTTTAAAATTATGTTTTAAAATGGACT
ATCATATGCTTACCGTAACTTGAAAGTATTTCGATTTCTTGGCTTTATATATCTTGTGGAAAGGACGAAA
CACCGGAAGAGCGAGCTCTTCTGTTTTAGTACTCTGGAAACAGAATCTACTAAAACAAGGCAAAATGCCG
TGTTTATCTCGTCAACTTGTTGGCGAGATTTTTGGGCCCGCGGCCGCAGGAACCCCTAGTGATGGAGTTG
GCCACTCCCTCTCTGCGCGCTCGCTCGCTCACTGAGGCCGGGCGACCAAAGGTCGCCCGACGCCCGGGCT
TTGCCCGGGCGGCCTCAGTGAGCGAGCGAGCGCGCAGCTGCCTGCAGGGGCGCCTGATGCGGTATTTTCT
CCTTACGCATCTGTGCGGTATTTCACACCGCATA
[142 nt withheld, positions 4235-4376]
C
[141 nt withheld, positions 4378-4518]
CCTTTGACGTTGGAGTCCACGTTCTTT
[37 nt withheld, positions 4546-4582]
ACCCTATCTCGGGCTATTCTTTTGATTTATAAGGGATTTTGCCGATTTCGGCCTATTGGTTAAAAAATGA
GCTGATTTAACAAAAATTTAACGCGAATTTTAACAAAATATTAACGTTTACAATTTTATGGTGCACTCTC
AGTACAATCTGCTCTGATGCCGCATAGTTAAGCCAGCCCCGACACCCGCCAACACCCGCTGACGCGCCCT
GACGGGCTTGTCTGCTCCCGGCATCCGCTTACAGACAAGCTGTGACCGTCTCCGGGAGCTGCATGTGTCA
GAGGTTTTCACCGTCATCACCGAAACGCGCGAGACGAAAGGGCCTCGTGATACGCCTATTTTTATAGGTT
AATGTCATGATAATAATGGTTTCTTAGACGTCAGGTGGCACTTTTCGGGGAAATGTGCGCGGAACCCCTA
TTTGTTTATTTTTCTAAATACATTCAAATATGTATCCGCTCATGAGACAATAACCCTGATAAATGCTTCA
ATAATATTGAAAAAGGAAGAGTATGAGTATTCAACATTTCCGTGTCGCCCTTATTCCCTTTTTTGCGGCA
TTTTGCCTTCCTGTTTTTGCTCACCCAGAAACGCTGGTGAAAGTAAAAGATGCTGAAGATCAGTTGGGTG
CACGAGTGGGTTACATCGAACTGGATCTCAACAGCGGTAAGATCCTTGAGAGTTTTCGCCCCGAAGAACG
TTTTCCAATGATGAGCACTTTTAAAGTTCTGCTATGTGGCGCGGTATTATCCCGTATTGACGCCGGGCAA
GAGCAACTCGGTCGCCGCATACACTATTCTCAGAATGACTTGGTTGAGTACTCACCAGTCACAGAAAAGC
ATCTTACGGATGGCATGACAGTAAGAGAATTATGCAGTGCTGCCATAACCATGAGTGATAACACTGCGGC
CAACTTACTTCTGACAACGATCGGAGGACCGAAGGAGCTAACCGCTTTTTTGCACAACATGGGGGATCAT
GTAACTCGCCTTGATCGTTGGGAACCGGAGCTGAATGAAGCCATACCAAACGACGAGCGTGACACCACGA
TGCCTGTAGCAATGGCAACAACGTTGCGCAAACTATTAACTGGCGAACTACTTACTCTAGCTTCCCGGCA
ACAATTAATAGACTGGATGGAGGCGGATAAAGTTGCAGGACCACTTCTGCGCTCGGCCCTTCCGGCTGGC
TGGTTTATTGCTGATAAATCTGGAGCCGGTGAGCGTGGAAGCCGCGGTATCATTGCAGCACTGGGGCCAG
ATGGTAAGCCCTCCCGTATCGTAGTTATCTACACGACGGGGAGTCAGGCAACTATGGATGAACGAAATAG
ACAGATCGCTGAGATAGGTGCCTCACTGATTAAGCATTGGTAACTGTCAGACCAAGTTTACTCATATATA
CTTTAGATTGATTTAAAACTTCATTTTTAATTTAAAAGGATCTAGGTGAAGATCCTTTTTGATAATCTCA
TGACCAAAATCCCTTAACGTGAGTTTTCGTTCCACTGAGCGTCAGACCCCGTAGAAAAGATCAAAGGATC
TTCTTGAGATCCTTTTTTTCTGCGCGTAATCTGCTGCTTGCAAACAAAAAAACCACCGCTACCAGCGGTG
GTTTGTTTGCCGGATCAAGAGCTACCAACTCTTTTTCCGAAGGTAACTGGCTTCAGCAGAGCGCAGATAC
CAAATACTGTCCTTCTAGTGTAGCCGTAGTTAGGCCACCACTTCAAGAACTCTGTAGCACCGCCTACATA
CCTCGCTCTGCTAATCCTGTTACCAGTGGCTGCTGCCAGTGGCGATAAGTCGTGTCTTACCGGGTTGGAC
TCAAGACGATAGTTACCGGATAAGGCGCAGCGGTCGGGCTGAACGGGGGGTTCGTGCACACAGCCCAGCT
TGGAGCGAACGACCTACACCGAACTGAGATACCTACAGCGTGAGCTATGAGAAAGCGCCACGCTTCCCGA
AGGGAGAAAGGCGGACAGGTATCCGGTAAGCGGCAGGGTCGGAACAGGAGAGCGCACGAGGGAGCTTCCA
GGGGGAAACGCCTGGTATCTTTATAGTCCTGTCGGGTTTCGCCACCTCTGACTTGAGCGTCGATTTTTGT
GATGCTCGTCAGGGGGGCGGAGCCTATGGAAAAACGCCAGCAACGCGGCCTTTTTACGGTTCCTGGCCTT
TTGCTGGCCTTTTGCTCACATGT
Features (pLannotate 1.2.2; 20 found; start..end, strand, type, name):
     12..39      +  repeat_region  AAV2 ITR (fragment): inverted terminal repeat of adeno-associated virus serotype 2 inverted
     68..95      +  repeat_region  AAV2 ITR (fragment): inverted terminal repeat of adeno-associated virus serotype 2 inverted
    143..161     +  promoter       T7 promoter: promoter for bacteriophage T7 RNA polymerase
    180..218     +  promoter       minimal CMV promoter: human cytomegalovirus (CMV) immediate early promoter
    322..3477    +  CDS            cas9: CAS9_STAAU - Experimental evidence at protein level: Swiss-Prot protein existence level 1. CRISPR (clustered regularly interspaced short palindromic repeat) is an adaptive immune system that provides protection against mobile genetic elements (viruses, transposable elements and conjugative plasmids). CRISPR clusters contain spacers, sequences complementary to antecedent mobile elements, and target invading nucleic acids. CRISPR clusters are transcribed and processed into CRISPR RNA (crRNA). In type II CRISPR systems correct processing of pre-crRNA requires a trans- encoded small RNA (tracrRNA)
   3478..3525    +  CDS            nucleoplasmin NLS: bipartite nuclear localization signal from nucleoplasmin
   3532..3548    +  CDS            3xHA (fragment): three tandem HA epitope tags
   3559..3575    +  CDS            3xHA (fragment): three tandem HA epitope tags
   3586..3614    +  CDS            3xHA (fragment): three tandem HA epitope tags
   3622..3669    +  polyA_signal   poly(A) signal: synthetic polyadenylation signal
   3676..3916    +  promoter       U6 promoter: RNA polymerase III promoter for human U6 snRNA
   3943..4018    +  misc_RNA       Sa gRNA scaffold: guide RNA scaffold for the Staphylococcus aureus CRISPR/Cas9 system
   4038..4178    +  repeat_region  AAV2 ITR: inverted terminal repeat of adeno-associated virus serotype 2 inverted
   4183..4234    -  misc_feature   bom (fragment): basis of mobility region from pBR322
   4253..4633    +  rep_origin     M13 ori (sequence partly withheld): M13 bacteriophage origin of replication; arrow indicates direction of (+) strand synthesis
   4709..4758    -  misc_feature   bom (fragment): basis of mobility region from pBR322
   4860..4895    -  CDS            rop (fragment): Rop protein, which maintains plasmids at low copy number; rop
   4990..5094    +  promoter       AmpR promoter: bla
   5095..5955    +  CDS            AmpR: β-lactamase; bla; confers resistance to ampicillin, carbenicillin, and related antibiotics
   6126..6714    +  rep_origin     ori: high-copy-number ColE1/pMB1/pBR322/pUC origin of replication
