>Addgene plasmid #107055 | pX601 miniCMV-SaCas9-SpA-sgRNA scaffold | addgene full sequence | sequence record 208591 | Addgene NGS Result
ATGTCCTGCAGGCAGCTGCGCGCTCGCTCGCTCACTGAGGCCGCCCGGGCGTCGGGCGACCTTTGGTCGC
CCGGCCTCAGTGAGCGAGCGAGCGCGCAGAGAGGGAGTGGCCAACTCCATCACTAGGGGTTCCTGCGGCC
TCTAGATAATACGACTCACTATAGGGGGATCCACGTATGTCGAGGTAGGCGTGTACGGTGGGAGGCCTAT
ATAAGCAGAGCTCGTTTAGTGAACCGTCAGATCGCCTGGAGGTACCGCCACCACCGGTGCCACCATGGCC
CCAAAGAAGAAGCGGAAGGTCGGTATCCACGGAGTCCCAGCAGCCAAGCGGAACTACATCCTGGGCCTGG
ACATCGGCATCACCAGCGTGGGCTACGGCATCATCGACTACGAGACACGGGACGTGATCGATGCCGGCGT
GCGGCTGTTCAAAGAGGCCAACGTGGAAAACAACGAGGGCAGGCGGAGCAAGAGAGGCGCCAGAAGGCTG
AAGCGGCGGAGGCGGCATAGAATCCAGAGAGTGAAGAAGCTGCTGTTCGACTACAACCTGCTGACCGACC
ACAGCGAGCTGAGCGGCATCAACCCCTACGAGGCCAGAGTGAAGGGCCTGAGCCAGAAGCTGAGCGAGGA
AGAGTTCTCTGCCGCCCTGCTGCACCTGGCCAAGAGAAGAGGCGTGCACAACGTGAACGAGGTGGAAGAG
GACACCGGCAACGAGCTGTCCACCAAAGAGCAGATCAGCCGGAACAGCAAGGCCCTGGAAGAGAAATACG
TGGCCGAACTGCAGCTGGAACGGCTGAAGAAAGACGGCGAAGTGCGGGGCAGCATCAACAGATTCAAGAC
CAGCGACTACGTGAAAGAAGCCAAACAGCTGCTGAAGGTGCAGAAGGCCTACCACCAGCTGGACCAGAGC
TTCATCGACACCTACATCGACCTGCTGGAAACCCGGCGGACCTACTATGAGGGACCTGGCGAGGGCAGCC
CCTTCGGCTGGAAGGACATCAAAGAATGGTACGAGATGCTGATGGGCCACTGCACCTACTTCCCCGAGGA
ACTGCGGAGCGTGAAGTACGCCTACAACGCCGACCTGTACAACGCCCTGAACGACCTGAACAATCTCGTG
ATCACCAGGGACGAGAACGAGAAGCTGGAATATTACGAGAAGTTCCAGATCATCGAGAACGTGTTCAAGC
AGAAGAAGAAGCCCACCCTGAAGCAGATCGCCAAAGAAATCCTCGTGAACGAAGAGGATATTAAGGGCTA
CAGAGTGACCAGCACCGGCAAGCCCGAGTTCACCAACCTGAAGGTGTACCACGACATCAAGGACATTACC
GCCCGGAAAGAGATTATTGAGAACGCCGAGCTGCTGGATCAGATTGCCAAGATCCTGACCATCTACCAGA
GCAGCGAGGACATCCAGGAAGAACTGACCAATCTGAACTCCGAGCTGACCCAGGAAGAGATCGAGCAGAT
CTCTAATCTGAAGGGCTATACCGGCACCCACAACCTGAGCCTGAAGGCCATCAACCTGATCCTGGACGAG
CTGTGGCACACCAACGACAACCAGATCGCTATCTTCAACCGGCTGAAGCTGGTGCCCAAGAAGGTGGACC
TGTCCCAGCAGAAAGAGATCCCCACCACCCTGGTGGACGACTTCATCCTGAGCCCCGTCGTGAAGAGAAG
CTTCATCCAGAGCATCAAAGTGATCAACGCCATCATCAAGAAGTACGGCCTGCCCAACGACATCATTATC
GAGCTGGCCCGCGAGAAGAACTCCAAGGACGCCCAGAAAATGATCAACGAGATGCAGAAGCGGAACCGGC
AGACCAACGAGCGGATCGAGGAAATCATCCGGACCACCGGCAAAGAGAACGCCAAGTACCTGATCGAGAA
GATCAAGCTGCACGACATGCAGGAAGGCAAGTGCCTGTACAGCCTGGAAGCCATCCCTCTGGAAGATCTG
CTGAACAACCCCTTCAACTATGAGGTGGACCACATCATCCCCAGAAGCGTGTCCTTCGACAACAGCTTCA
ACAACAAGGTGCTCGTGAAGCAGGAAGAAAACAGCAAGAAGGGCAACCGGACCCCATTCCAGTACCTGAG
CAGCAGCGACAGCAAGATCAGCTACGAAACCTTCAAGAAGCACATCCTGAATCTGGCCAAGGGCAAGGGC
AGAATCAGCAAGACCAAGAAAGAGTATCTGCTGGAAGAACGGGACATCAACAGGTTCTCCGTGCAGAAAG
ACTTCATCAACCGGAACCTGGTGGATACCAGATACGCCACCAGAGGCCTGATGAACCTGCTGCGGAGCTA
CTTCAGAGTGAACAACCTGGACGTGAAAGTGAAGTCCATCAATGGCGGCTTCACCAGCTTTCTGCGGCGG
AAGTGGAAGTTTAAGAAAGAGCGGAACAAGGGGTACAAGCACCACGCCGAGGACGCCCTGATCATTGCCA
ACGCCGATTTCATCTTCAAAGAGTGGAAGAAACTGGACAAGGCCAAAAAAGTGATGGAAAACCAGATGTT
CGAGGAAAAGCAGGCCGAGAGCATGCCCGAGATCGAAACCGAGCAGGAGTACAAAGAGATCTTCATCACC
CCCCACCAGATCAAGCACATTAAGGACTTCAAGGACTACAAGTACAGCCACCGGGTGGACAAGAAGCCTA
ATAGAGAGCTGATTAACGACACCCTGTACTCCACCCGGAAGGACGACAAGGGCAACACCCTGATCGTGAA
CAATCTGAACGGCCTGTACGACAAGGACAATGACAAGCTGAAAAAGCTGATCAACAAGAGCCCCGAAAAG
CTGCTGATGTACCACCACGACCCCCAGACCTACCAGAAACTGAAGCTGATTATGGAACAGTACGGCGACG
AGAAGAATCCCCTGTACAAGTACTACGAGGAAACCGGGAACTACCTGACCAAGTACTCCAAAAAGGACAA
CGGCCCCGTGATCAAGAAGATTAAGTATTACGGCAACAAACTGAACGCCCATCTGGACATCACCGACGAC
TACCCCAACAGCAGAAACAAGGTCGTGAAGCTGTCCCTGAAGCCCTACAGATTCGACGTGTACCTGGACA
ATGGCGTGTACAAGTTCGTGACCGTGAAGAATCTGGATGTGATCAAAAAAGAAAACTACTACGAAGTGAA
TAGCAAGTGCTATGAGGAAGCTAAGAAGCTGAAGAAGATCAGCAACCAGGCCGAGTTTATCGCCTCCTTC
TACAACAACGATCTGATCAAGATCAACGGCGAGCTGTATAGAGTGATCGGCGTGAACAACGACCTGCTGA
ACCGGATCGAAGTGAACATGATCGACATCACCTACCGCGAGTACCTGGAAAACATGAACGACAAGAGGCC
CCCCAGGATCATTAAGACAATCGCCTCCAAGACCCAGAGCATTAAGAAGTACAGCACAGACATTCTGGGC
AACCTGTATGAAGTGAAATCTAAGAAGCACCCTCAGATCATCAAAAAGGGCAAAAGGCCGGCGGCCACGA
AAAAGGCCGGCCAGGCAAAAAAGAAAAAGGGATCCTACCCATACGATGTTCCAGATTACGCTTACCCATA
CGATGTTCCAGATTACGCTTACCCATACGATGTTCCAGATTACGCTTAAGAATTCAATAAAAGATCTTTA
TTTTCATTAGATCTGTGTGTTGGTTTTTTGTGTACGCGTGAGGGCCTATTTCCCATGATTCCTTCATATT
TGCATATACGATACAAGGCTGTTAGAGAGATAATTGGAATTAATTTGACTGTAAACACAAAGATATTAGT
ACAAAATACGTGACGTAGAAAGTAATAATTTCTTGGGTAGTTTGCAGTTTTAAAATTATGTTTTAAAATG
GACTATCATATGCTTACCGTAACTTGAAAGTATTTCGATTTCTTGGCTTTATATATCTTGTGGAAAGGAC
GAAACACCGGAAGAGCGAGCTCTTCTGTTTTAGTACTCTGGAAACAGAATCTACTAAAACAAGGCAAAAT
GCCGTGTTTATCTCGTCAACTTGTTGGCGAGATTTTTGGGCCCGCGGCCGCAGGAACCCCTAGTGATGGA
GTTGGCCACTCCCTCTCTGCGCGCTCGCTCGCTCACTGAGGCCGGGCGACCAAAGGTCGCCCGACGCCCG
GGCTTTGCCCGGGCGGCCTCAGTGAGCGAGCGAGCGCGCAGCTGCCTGCAGGGGCGCCTGATGCGGTATT
TTCTCCTTACGCATCTGTGCGGTATTTCACACCGCATA
[95 nt withheld, positions 4239-4333]
T
[46 nt withheld, positions 4335-4380]
C
[141 nt withheld, positions 4382-4522]
CCTTTGACGTTGGAGTCCACGTTCTTT
[37 nt withheld, positions 4550-4586]
ACTCTATCTCGGGCTATTCTTTTGATTTATAAGGGATTTTGCCGATTTCGGTCTATTGGTTAAAAAATGA
GCTGATTTAACAAAAATTTAACGCGAATTTTAACAAAATATTAACGTTTACAATTTTATGGTGCACTCTC
AGTACAATCTGCTCTGATGCCGCATAGTTAAGCCAGCCCCGACACCCGCCAACACCCGCTGACGCGCCCT
GACGGGCTTGTCTGCTCCCGGCATCCGCTTACAGACAAGCTGTGACCGTCTCCGGGAGCTGCATGTGTCA
GAGGTTTTCACCGTCATCACCGAAACGCGCGAGACGAAAGGGCCTCGTGATACGCCTATTTTTATAGGTT
AATGTCATGATAATAATGGTTTCTTAGACGTCAGGTGGCACTTTTCGGGGAAATGTGCGCGGAACCCCTA
TTTGTTTATTTTTCTAAATACATTCAAATATGTATCCGCTCATGAGACAATAACCCTGATAAATGCTTCA
ATAATATTGAAAAAGGAAGAGTATGAGTATTCAACATTTCCGTGTCGCCCTTATTCCCTTTTTTGCGGCA
TTTTGCCTTCCTGTTTTTGCTCACCCAGAAACGCTGGTGAAAGTAAAAGATGCTGAAGATCAGTTGGGTG
CACGAGTGGGTTACATCGAACTGGATCTCAACAGCGGTAAGATCCTTGAGAGTTTTCGCCCCGAAGAACG
TTTTCCAATGATGAGCACTTTTAAAGTTCTGCTATGTGGCGCGGTATTATCCCGTATTGACGCCGGGCAA
GAGCAACTCGGTCGCCGCATACACTATTCTCAGAATGACTTGGTTGAGTACTCACCAGTCACAGAAAAGC
ATCTTACGGATGGCATGACAGTAAGAGAATTATGCAGTGCTGCCATAACCATGAGTGATAACACTGCGGC
CAACTTACTTCTGACAACGATCGGAGGACCGAAGGAGCTAACCGCTTTTTTGCACAACATGGGGGATCAT
GTAACTCGCCTTGATCGTTGGGAACCGGAGCTGAATGAAGCCATACCAAACGACGAGCGTGACACCACGA
TGCCTGTAGCAATGGCAACAACGTTGCGCAAACTATTAACTGGCGAACTACTTACTCTAGCTTCCCGGCA
ACAATTAATAGACTGGATGGAGGCGGATAAAGTTGCAGGACCACTTCTGCGCTCGGCCCTTCCGGCTGGC
TGGTTTATTGCTGATAAATCTGGAGCCGGTGAGCGTGGAAGCCGCGGTATCATTGCAGCACTGGGGCCAG
ATGGTAAGCCCTCCCGTATCGTAGTTATCTACACGACGGGGAGTCAGGCAACTATGGATGAACGAAATAG
ACAGATCGCTGAGATAGGTGCCTCACTGATTAAGCATTGGTAACTGTCAGACCAAGTTTACTCATATATA
CTTTAGATTGATTTAAAACTTCATTTTTAATTTAAAAGGATCTAGGTGAAGATCCTTTTTGATAATCTCA
TGACCAAAATCCCTTAACGTGAGTTTTCGTTCCACTGAGCGTCAGACCCCGTAGAAAAGATCAAAGGATC
TTCTTGAGATCCTTTTTTTCTGCGCGTAATCTGCTGCTTGCAAACAAAAAAACCACCGCTACCAGCGGTG
GTTTGTTTGCCGGATCAAGAGCTACCAACTCTTTTTCCGAAGGTAACTGGCTTCAGCAGAGCGCAGATAC
CAAATACTGTTCTTCTAGTGTAGCCGTAGTTAGGCCACCACTTCAAGAACTCTGTAGCACCGCCTACATA
CCTCGCTCTGCTAATCCTGTTACCAGTGGCTGCTGCCAGTGGCGATAAGTCGTGTCTTACCGGGTTGGAC
TCAAGACGATAGTTACCGGATAAGGCGCAGCGGTCGGGCTGAACGGGGGGTTCGTGCACACAGCCCAGCT
TGGAGCGAACGACCTACACCGAACTGAGATACCTACAGCGTGAGCTATGAGAAAGCGCCACGCTTCCCGA
AGGGAGAAAGGCGGACAGGTATCCGGTAAGCGGCAGGGTCGGAACAGGAGAGCGCACGAGGGAGCTTCCA
GGGGGAAACGCCTGGTATCTTTATAGTCCTGTCGGGTTTCGCCACCTCTGACTTGAGCGTCGATTTTTGT
GATGCTCGTCAGGGGGGCGGAGCCTATGGAAAAACGCCAGCAACGCGGCCTTTTTACGGTTCCTGGCCTT
TTGCTGGCCTTTTGCTCAC
Features (pLannotate 1.2.2; 20 found; start..end, strand, type, name):
     16..43      +  repeat_region  AAV2 ITR (fragment): inverted terminal repeat of adeno-associated virus serotype 2 inverted
     72..99      +  repeat_region  AAV2 ITR (fragment): inverted terminal repeat of adeno-associated virus serotype 2 inverted
    147..165     +  promoter       T7 promoter: promoter for bacteriophage T7 RNA polymerase
    184..222     +  promoter       minimal CMV promoter: human cytomegalovirus (CMV) immediate early promoter
    326..3481    +  CDS            cas9: CAS9_STAAU - Experimental evidence at protein level: Swiss-Prot protein existence level 1. CRISPR (clustered regularly interspaced short palindromic repeat) is an adaptive immune system that provides protection against mobile genetic elements (viruses, transposable elements and conjugative plasmids). CRISPR clusters contain spacers, sequences complementary to antecedent mobile elements, and target invading nucleic acids. CRISPR clusters are transcribed and processed into CRISPR RNA (crRNA). In type II CRISPR systems correct processing of pre-crRNA requires a trans- encoded small RNA (tracrRNA)
   3482..3529    +  CDS            nucleoplasmin NLS: bipartite nuclear localization signal from nucleoplasmin
   3536..3552    +  CDS            3xHA (fragment): three tandem HA epitope tags
   3563..3579    +  CDS            3xHA (fragment): three tandem HA epitope tags
   3590..3618    +  CDS            3xHA (fragment): three tandem HA epitope tags
   3626..3673    +  polyA_signal   poly(A) signal: synthetic polyadenylation signal
   3680..3920    +  promoter       U6 promoter: RNA polymerase III promoter for human U6 snRNA
   3947..4022    +  misc_RNA       Sa gRNA scaffold: guide RNA scaffold for the Staphylococcus aureus CRISPR/Cas9 system
   4042..4182    +  repeat_region  AAV2 ITR: inverted terminal repeat of adeno-associated virus serotype 2 inverted
   4187..4238    -  misc_feature   bom (fragment): basis of mobility region from pBR322
   4257..4712    +  rep_origin     f1 ori (sequence partly withheld): f1 bacteriophage origin of replication; arrow indicates direction of (+) strand synthesis
   4713..4762    -  misc_feature   bom (fragment): basis of mobility region from pBR322
   4864..4899    -  CDS            rop (fragment): Rop protein, which maintains plasmids at low copy number; rop
   4994..5098    +  promoter       AmpR promoter: bla
   5099..5959    +  CDS            AmpR: β-lactamase; bla; confers resistance to ampicillin, carbenicillin, and related antibiotics
   6130..6718    +  rep_origin     ori: high-copy-number ColE1/pMB1/pBR322/pUC origin of replication
