[The description below was written by a language model from this plasmid's Addgene catalogue record and pLannotate feature annotations shown in this document.]
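Description:
pX601 miniCMV-SaCas9-SpA-sgRNA scaffold is an empty all-in-one AAV CRISPR backbone built on pAAV, designed so that a user can clone in a target-specific guide sequence for use with Staphylococcus aureus Cas9 (SaCas9). The 6,775 nt plasmid is propagated in E. coli from a high-copy ColE1/pUC-type origin under ampicillin selection (AmpR with its bla promoter), and it also carries a filamentous phage origin, annotated as f1 in one sequence record and M13 in the other. The two feature tables, from the repository's sequencing result and from the depositor's sequence, are otherwise equivalent apart from a four-nucleotide coordinate offset.

The payload lies between AAV2 inverted terminal repeats, which allow the cassette to be packaged into recombinant AAV particles. The right-hand ITR is annotated in full, whereas the left-hand one is detected only as short fragments. Within the ITRs, a minimal CMV promoter (preceded by a T7 promoter) drives the SaCas9 coding sequence, which is fused at its C-terminus to a bipartite nucleoplasmin nuclear localization signal and a 3xHA epitope tag for detection, and is terminated by a short synthetic polyadenylation signal (the "SpA" of the name). Downstream, a human U6 RNA polymerase III promoter sits ahead of the Sa gRNA scaffold, with a short gap between them where a spacer would presumably be inserted, although the record does not describe the cloning sites. The compact promoter and poly(A) elements, together with the small SaCas9 orthologue, keep nuclease and guide in one cassette suited to AAV's limited packaging capacity, for genome editing in mammalian cells. No guide or other insert is present as supplied.
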