Addgene plasmid #107055: pX601 miniCMV-SaCas9-SpA-sgRNA scaffold
Purpose: (Empty Backbone) Backbone vector for cloning in target sgRNA for use with SaCas9 (SauCas9)
Depositing lab: Alex Hewitt. Depositing organization: Centre for Eye Research Australia.
Backbone
  Vector backbone: pAAV
  Vector type: Mammalian Expression, AAV, CRISPR
Growth in bacteria
  Bacterial resistance: Ampicillin, 100 μg/mL
  Growth temperature: 37°C
  Growth strain: NEB Stable
  Copy number: High Copy
Gene/Insert
  Gene/Insert name: None
Terms and licenses: Academic/Nonprofit Terms; Industry Terms: Not Available to Industry
How to cite: pX601 miniCMV-SaCas9-SpA-sgRNA scaffold was a gift from Alex Hewitt (Addgene plasmid # 107055 ; http://n2t.net/addgene:107055 ; RRID:Addgene_107055)
